>Addgene plasmid #164545 | GP805 | addgene full sequence | sequence record 325341 | Addgene NGS Result
GAGTGGCGAGCCCTCAGATCCTGCATATAAGCAGCTGCTTTTTGCCTGTACTGGGTCTCTCTGGTTAGAC
CAGATCTGAGCCTGGGAGCTCTCTGGCTAACTAGGGAACCCACTGCTTAAGCCTCAATAAAGCTTGCCTT
GAGTGCTTCAAGTAGTGTGTGCCCGTCTGTTGTGTGACTCTGGTAACTAGAGATCCCTCAGACCCTTTTA
GTCAGTGTGGAAAATCTCTAGCAGTGGCGCCCGAACAGGGACTTGAAAGCGAAAGGGAAACCAGAGGAGC
TCTCTCGACGCAGGACTCGGCTTGCTGAAGCGCGCACGGCAAGAGGCGAGGGGCGGCGACTGCAGAGTAC
GCCAAAAATTTTGACTAGCGGAGGCTAGAAGGAGAGAGATGGGTGCGAGAGCGTCAGTATTAAGCGGGGG
AGAATTAGATCGCGATGGGAAAAAATTCGGTTAAGGCCAGGGGGAAAGAAAAAATATAAATTAAAACATA
TAGTATGGGCAAGCAGGGAGCTAGAACGATTCGCAGTTAATCCTGGCCTGTTAGAAACATCAGAAGGCTG
TAGACAAATACTGGGACAGCTACAACCATCCCTTCAGACAGGATCAGAAGAACTTAGATCATTATATAAT
ACAGTAGCAACCCTCTATTGTGTGCATCAAAGGATAGAGATAAAAGACACCAAGGAAGCTTTAGACAAGA
TAGAGGAAGAGCAAAACAAAAGTAAGACCACCGCACAGCAAGCGGCCGGCCGCTGATCTTCAGACCTGGA
GGAGGAGATATGAGGGACAATTGGAGAAGTGAATTATATAAATATAAAGTAGTAAAAATTGAACCATTAG
GAGTAGCACCCACCAAGGCAAAGAGAAGAGTGGTGCAGAGAGAAAAAAGAGCAGTGGGAATAGGAGCTTT
GTTCCTTGGGTTCTTGGGAGCAGCAGGAAGCACTATGGGCGCAGCGTCAATGACGCTGACGGTACAGGCC
AGACAATTATTGTCTGGTATAGTGCAGCAGCAGAACAATTTGCTGAGGGCTATTGAGGCGCAACAGCATC
TGTTGCAACTCACAGTCTGGGGCATCAAGCAGCTCCAGGCAAGAATCCTGGCTGTGGAAAGATACCTAAA
GGATCAACAGCTCCTGGGGATTTGGGGTTGCTCTGGAAAACTCATTTGCACCACTGCTGTGCCTTGGAAT
GCTAGTTGGAGTAATAAATCTCTGGAACAGATTTGGAATCACACGACCTGGATGGAGTGGGACAGAGAAA
TTAACAATTACACAAGCTTAATACACTCCTTAATTGAAGAATCGCAAAACCAGCAAGAAAAGAATGAACA
AGAATTATTGGAATTAGATAAATGGGCAAGTTTGTGGAATTGGTTTAACATAACAAATTGGCTGTGGTAT
ATAAAATTATTCATAATGATAGTAGGAGGCTTGGTAGGTTTAAGAATAGTTTTTGCTGTACTTTCTATAG
TGAATAGAGTTAGGCAGGGATATTCACCATTATCGTTTCAGACCCACCTCCCAACCCCGAGGGGACCCGA
CAGGCCCGAAGGAATAGAAGAAGAAGGTGGAGAGAGAGACAGAGACAGATCCATTCGATTAGTGAACGGA
TCTCGACGGTATCGCCGAATTCTCAACAATAGGCAGTATTCATCCACAATTTTAAAAGAAAAGGGGGGAT
TGGGGGGTACAGTGCAGGGGAAAGAATAGTAGACATAATAGCAACAGACATACAAACTAAAGAATTACAA
AAACAAATTACAAAAATTCAAAATTTTCGGGTTTATTACTCGGACAGCAGAGATCCAGTTTGGACTAGTG
GCCGCAATAAAATATCTTTATTTTCATTACATCTGTGTGTTGGTTTTTTGTGTGAATCGATAGTACTAAC
ATACGCTCTCCATCAAAACAAAACGAAACAAAACAAACTAGCAAAATAGGCTGTCCCCAGTGCAAGTGCA
GGTGCCAGAACATTTCTCTATCGATAGGTACCGAACTTGTTTATTGCAGCTTATAATGGTTACAAATAAA
GCAATAGCATCACAAATTTCACAAATAAAGCATTTTTTTCACTGCATTCTAGTTGTGGTTTGTCCAAACT
CATCAATGTATCTTATCATGTCTGGATCCCCGGGAACAGATTCGCGACTAGTGGACACACAGGATAGGGG
TGGGCAGCATGAGGGGGGCCAGAGGGAGAGGGGGCAGAGCTGGGCTGGACGAGGGGACACCCCGCCCCAA
TGGGGCGTGACGAGCTGCCAGCCCAGGCTCCGGGGCACGTAAAAGCGGGGCTGTGAGACCGGAGAGCACG
GAGCGACATTAATATGGCCAAGCCTTTGTCTCAAGAAGAATCCACCCTCATTGAAAGAGCAACGGCTACA
ATCAACAGCATCCCCATCTCTGAAGACTACAGCGTCGCCAGCGCAGCTCTCTCTAGCGACGGCCGCATCT
TCACTGGTGTCAATGTATATCATTTTACTGGGGGACCTTGTGCAGAACTCGTGGTGCTGGGCACTGCTGC
TGCTGCGGCAGCTGGCAACCTGACTTGTATCGTCGCGATCGGAAATGAGAACAGGGGCATCTTGAGCCCC
TGCGGACGGTGCCGACAGGTGCTTCTCGATCTGCATCCTGGGATCAAAGCCATAGTGAAGGACAGTGATG
GACAGCCGACGGCAGTTGGGATTCGTGAATTGCTGCCCTCTGGTTATGTGTGGGAGGGCCCCCTCTCCCT
CCCCCCCCCTAACGTTACTGGCCGAAGCCGCTTGGAATAAGGCCGGTGTGCGTTTGTCTATATGTTATTT
TCCACCATATTGCCGTCTTTTGGCAATGTGAGGGCCCGGAAACCTGGCCCTGTCTTCTTGACGAGCATTC
CTAGGGGTCTTTCCCCTCTCGCCAAAGGAATGCAAGGTCTGTTGAATGTCGTGAAGGAAGCAGTTCCTCT
GGAAGCTTCTTGAAGACAAACAACGTCTGTAGCGACCCTTTGCAGGCAGCGGAACCCCCCACCTGGCGAC
AGGTGCCTCTGCGGCCAAAAGCCACGTGTATAAGATACACCTGCAAAGGCGGCACAACCCCAGTGCCACG
TTGTGAGTTGGATAGTTGTGGAAAGAGTCAAATGGCTCTCCTCAAGCGTATTCAACAAGGGGCTGAAGGA
TGCCCAGAAGGTACCCCATTGTATGGGATCTGATCTGGGGCCTCGGTACACATGCTTTACATGTGTTTAG
TCGAGGTTAAAAAAACGTCTAGGCCCCCCGAACCACGGGGACGTGGTTTTCCTTTGAAAAACACGATGAT
AATATGGCCACAACCATAGACCATGGCCGCTGGCCGCCCCGTGCGTGGGCCCGAGCTGGCGCCCCGGAGG
CTGCTGCAGTTGCTGCTGCTGGTACTGCTGGGGGGCCCGGGCCGGGGGGCGGCCTTGAGCGGGAACGTGA
CCGGGCCTGGGCCTCACAGCGCCAGCGGGAGCTCGAGGAGGGACGTGCCGGTGACCAGCCCTCCGCCGCC
GCTGCTGAGCCACTGCGGCCGGGCCGCCCACTGCGAGCCTTTGCGCTACAACGTGTGCCTGGGCTCGGCG
CTGCCCTACGGAGCCACCACCACGCTGCTGGCTGGGGACTCGGACTCGCAGGAGGAAGCGCACGGCAAGC
TCGTGCTCTGGTCCGGCCTCCGGAATGCCCCCCGCTGCTGGGCAGTGATCCAGCCCCTGCTGTGTGCTGT
CTACATGCCCAAGTGTGAGAATGACCGAGTGGAGTTGCCCAGCCGTACCCTCTGCCAGGCCACCCGAGGC
CCCTGTGCCATTGTGGAGCGGGAGCGAGGGTGGCCTGACTTTCTGCGTTGCACACCGGACCACTTCCCTG
AAGGCTGCCCAAACGAGGTACAAAACATCAAGTTCAACAGCTCAGGCCAATGTGAAGCACCCTTGGTGCG
AACAGACAACCCCAAGAGCTGGTATGAGGACGTGGAGGGCTGTGGGATTCAGTGTCAGAACCCGCTGTTC
ACCGAGGCCGAGCACCAGGACATGCACAGCTACATCGCAGCCTTCGGGGCGGTCACTGGTCTCTGCACGC
TCTTCACACTGGCCACCTTTGTGGCTGACTGGCGGAACTCCAATCGCTACCCTGCGGTTATTCTCTTCTA
TGTCAATGCGTGTTTCTTCGTGGGCAGCATTGGCTGGCTGGCCCAGTTCATGGATGGTGCCCGCCGAGAG
ATTGTTTGCCGAGCAGATGGCACCATGAGATTTGGGGAGCCCACCTCCAGTGAGACCCTGTCCTGTGTCA
TCATCTTTGTCATTGTGTACTATGCCTTGATGGCTGGAGTAGTCTGGTTCGTGGTCCTCACCTATGCCTG
GCACACCTCCTTCAGAGCCCTGGGCACCACCTACCAGCCTCTCTCGGGCAGGACATCCTATTTCCACCTG
CTCACGTGGTCACTCCCCTTTGTCCTCACGGTGGCAATCCTGGCTGTGGCTCAGGTAGATGGAGACTCCG
TGAGTGGCATCTGTTTTGTAGGCTACAAGAACTATCGGTACCGTGCTGGCTTTGTCCTGGCCCCAATTGG
CCTGGTGCTTATTGTGGGAGGCTACTTCCTCATCAGAGGGGTCATGACTCTGTTCTCCATCAGGAGCAAC
CACCCTGGGCTTCTGAGTGAGAGGGCAGCCAGCAGGATCAACGAGACCATGCTGCGCCTGGGCATTTTTG
GCTTCCTGGCCTTTGGCTTTGTGCTCATCACCTTCAGCTGCCACTTCTATGACTTCTTCAACCAGGCTGA
GTGGGAGCGTAGCTTCCGGGACTATGTGCTATGCCAAGCCAACGTGACCATCGGGCTGCCTACCAAGAAG
CCCATTCCTGACTGTGAGATCAAGAATCGGCCCAGCCTCCTGGTGGAGAAGATCAATCTATTTGCCATGT
TTGGCACTGGCATTGCCATGAGCACCTGGGTCTGGACCAGGGCCACCCTGCTCATCTGGAGGCGCACCTG
GTGCAGGTTGACTGGGCACAGTGATGATGAGCCCAGGAGAATCAGGAGGAGCAGGATGATCGCCAGGGCC
TTCTCTAGGCGGCGTGAGCTGCTGCAGAACCCGGGCCAGGAGCTCTCCTTCAGCATGCACACTGTCTCCC
ATGATGGACCTGTTGCGGGTTTGGCTTTTGACCTCAATGAACCCTCAGCTGACGTCTCCTCTGCCTGGGC
TCAGCATGTCACCAGGATGGTGGCTCGGAGAGGAGCCATATTGCCCCAGGATGTGTCCGTTACCCCTGTG
GCAACTCCAGTGCCACCAGAAGAACAAGCCAACATGTGGCTGGTTGAGGCAGAGATCTCCCCAGAGTTAG
AGAGGCGTTTGGGCCGGAGGAGAAGGCGGAGGAGGAGGAGGAGGGAGGTGTGCCCCTTGAGGCCAGCCCC
TGAGCTTCACCACTCTGCCCCTGTTCCTGCCACCAGTGCAGTTCCTCGGCTGCCTCAGCTGCCTCGGCAG
AGGTGCCTGGTAGCTGCAAACGCCTGGGGAACAGGGGAGTCCTGCCGACAGGGAGCCTGGACTCTAGTCT
CCAACCCCTTCTGCCCAGAGCCTAGTCCCCATCAAGATCCATTTCTCCCTGGTGCCTCAGCCCCCCGGGT
CTGGGCTCAGGGCCGCCTCCAGGGGCTGGGATCCATTCATTCCCGCACTAACCTAATGGAGGCTGAGATC
TTGGATGCAGACTCGGACTTCGCCACCATGGACTACAAAGACCATGACGGTGATTATAAAGATCATGACA
TCGATTACAAGGATGACGATGACAAGGCGGCCGCTTAGTAAGTAAGATCCGAACTCGAGAGATCCTAATC
AACCTCTGGATTACAAAATTTGTGAAAGATTGACTGGTATTCTTAACTATGTTGCTCCTTTTACGCTATG
TGGATACGCTGCTTTAATGCCTTTGTATCATGCTATTGCTTCCCGTATGGCTTTCATTTTCTCCTCCTTG
TATAAATCCTGGTTGCTGTCTCTTTATGAGGAGTTGTGGCCCGTTGTCAGGCAACGTGGCGTGGTGTGCA
CTGTGTTTGCTGACGCAACCCCCACTGGTTGGGGCATTGCCACCACCTGTCAGCTCCTTTCCGGGACTTT
CGCTTTCCCCCTCCCTATTGCCACGGCGGAACTCATCGCCGCCTGCCTTGCCCGCTGCTGGACAGGGGCT
CGGCTGTTGGGCACTGACAATTCCGTGGTGTTGTCGGGGAAATCATCGTCCTTTCCTTGGCTGCTCGCCT
GTGTTGCCACCTGGATTCTGCGCGGGACGTCCTTCTGCTACGTCCCTTCGGCCCTCAATCCAGCGGACCT
TCCTTCCCGCGGCCTGCTGCCGGCTCTGCGGCCTCTTCCGCGTCTTCGCCTTCGCCCTCAGACGAGTCGG
ATCTCCCTTTGGGCCGCCTCCCCGCCTGGTACCTTTAAGACCAATGACTTACAAGGCAGCTGTAGATCTT
AGCCACTTTTTAAAAGAAAAGGGGGGACTGGAAGGGCTAATTCACTCCCAACGAAGACAAGATCACCTGC
AGGACAGGCGCGCCCTGCTTTTTGCTTGTACTGGGTCTCTCTGGTTAGACCAGATCTGAGCCTGGGAGCT
CTCTGGCTAACTAGGGAACCCACTGCTTAAGCCTCAATAAAGCTTGCCTTGAGTGCTTCAAGTAGTGTGT
GCCCGTCTGTTGTGTGACTCTGGTAACTAGAGATCCCTCAGACCCTTTTAGTCAGTGTGGAAAATCTCTA
GCACCCGGGCGATTAAGGAAAGGGCTAGATCATTCTTGAAGACGAAAGGGCCTCGTGATACGCCTATTTT
TATAGGTTAATGTCATGATAATAATGGTTTCTTAGACGTCAGGTGGCACTTTTCGGGGAAATGTGCGCGG
AACCCCTATTTGTTTATTTTTCTAAATACATTCAAATATGTATCCGCTCATGAGACAATAACCCTGATAA
ATGCTTCAATAATATTGAAAAAGGAAGAGTATGAGTATTCAACATTTCCGTGTCGCCCTTATTCCCTTTT
TTGCGGCATTTTGCCTTCCTGTTTTTGCTCACCCAGAAACGCTGGTGAAAGTAAAAGATGCTGAAGATCA
GTTGGGTGCACGAGTGGGTTACATCGAACTGGATCTCAACAGCGGTAAGATCCTTGAGAGTTTTCGCCCC
GAAGAACGTTTTCCAATGATGAGCACTTTTAAAGTTCTGCTATGTGGCGCGGTATTATCCCGTGTTGACG
CCGGGCAAGAGCAACTCGGTCGCCGCATACACTATTCTCAGAATGACTTGGTTGAGTACTCACCAGTCAC
AGAAAAGCATCTTACGGATGGCATGACAGTAAGAGAATTATGCAGTGCTGCCATAACCATGAGTGATAAC
ACTGCGGCCAACTTACTTCTGACAACGATCGGAGGACCGAAGGAGCTAACCGCTTTTTTGCACAACATGG
GGGATCATGTAACTCGCCTTGATCGTTGGGAACCGGAGCTGAATGAAGCCATACCAAACGACGAGCGTGA
CACCACGATGCCTGTAGCAATGGCAACAACGTTGCGCAAACTATTAACTGGCGAACTACTTACTCTAGCT
TCCCGGCAACAATTAATAGACTGGATGGAGGCGGATAAAGTTGCAGGACCACTTCTGCGCTCGGCCCTTC
CGGCTGGCTGGTTTATTGCTGATAAATCTGGAGCCGGTGAGCGTGGGTCTCGCGGTATCATTGCAGCACT
GGGGCCAGATGGTAAGCCCTCCCGTATCGTAGTTATCTACACGACGGGGAGTCAGGCAACTATGGATGAA
CGAAATAGACAGATCGCTGAGATAGGTGCCTCACTGATTAAGCATTGGTAACTGTCAGACCAAGTTTACT
CATATATACTTTAGATTGATTTAAAACTTCATTTTTAATTTAAAAGGATCTAGGTGAAGATCCTTTTTGA
TAATCTCATGACCAAAATCCCTTAACGTGAGTTTTCGTTCCACTGAGCGTCAGACCCCGTAGAAAAGATC
AAAGGATCTTCTTGAGATCCTTTTTTTCTGCGCGTAATCTGCTGCTTGCAAACAAAAAAACCACCGCTAC
CAGCGGTGGTTTGTTTGCCGGATCAAGAGCTACCAACTCTTTTTCCGAAGGTAACTGGCTTCAGCAGAGC
GCAGATACCAAATACTGTTCTTCTAGTGTAGCCGTAGTTAGGCCACCACTTCAAGAACTCTGTAGCACCG
CCTACATACCTCGCTCTGCTAATCCTGTTACCAGTGGCTGCTGCCAGTGGCGATAAGTCGTGTCTTACCG
GGTTGGACTCAAGACGATAGTTACCGGATAAGGCGCAGCGGTCGGGCTGAACGGGGGGTTCGTGCACACA
GCCCAGCTTGGAGCGAACGACCTACACCGAACTGAGATACCTACAGCGTGAGCTATGAGAAAGCGCCACG
CTTCCCGAAGGGAGAAAGGCGGACAGGTATCCGGTAAGCGGCAGGGTCGGAACAGGAGAGCGCACGAGGG
AGCTTCCAGGGGGAAACGCCTGGTATCTTTATAGTCCTGTCGGGTTTCGCCACCTCTGACTTGAGCGTCG
ATTTTTGTGATGCTCGTCAGGGGGGCGGAGCCTATGGAAAAACGCCAGCAACGCGGCCTTTTTACGGTTC
CTGGCCTTTTGCTGGCCTTTTGCTCACATGTTCTTTCCTGCGTTATCCCCTGATTCTGTGGATAACCGTA
TTACCGCCTTTGAGTGAGCTGATACCGCTCGCCGCAGCCGAACGACCGAGCGCAGCGAGTCAGTGAGCGA
GGAAGCGGAAGAGCGCCCAATACGCAAACCGCCTCTCCCCGCGCGTTGGCCGATTCATTAATGCAGCAAG
CTCATGGCTGACTAATTTTTTTTATTTATGCAGAGGCCGAGGCCGCCTCGGCCTCTGAGCTATTCCAGAA
GTAGTGAGGAGGCTTTTTTGGAGGCCTAGGCTTTTGCAAAAAGCTCCCCGTGGCACGACAGGTTTCCCGA
CTGGAAAGCGGGCAGTGAGCGCAACGCAATTAATGTGAGTTAGCTCACTCATTAGGCACCCCAGGCTTTA
CACTTTATGCTTCCGGCTCGTATGTTGTGTGGAATTGTGAGCGGATAACAATTTCACACAGGAAACAGCT
ATGACATGATTACGAATTTCACAAATAAAGCATTTTTTTCACTGCATTCTAGTTGTGGTTTGTCCAAACT
CATCAATGTATCTTATCATGTCTGGATCAACTGGATAACTCAAGCTAACCAAAATCATCCCAAACTTCCC
ACCCCATACCCTATTACCACTGCCAATTACCTGTGGTTTCATTTACTCTAAACCTGTGATTCCTCTGAAT
TATTTTCATTTTAAAGAAATTGTATTTGTTAAATATGTACTACAAACTTAGTAGTTGGAAGGGCTAATTC
ACTCCCAAAGAAGACAAGATATCCTTGATCTGTGGATCTACCACACACAAGGCTACTTCCCTGATTAGCA
GAACTACACACCAGGGCCAGGGGTCAGATATCCACTGACCTTTGGATGGTGCTACAAGCTAGTACCAGTT
GAGCCAGATAAGGTAGAAGAGGCCAATAAAGGAGAGAACACCAGCTTGTTACACCCTGTGAGCCTGCATG
GGATGGATGACCCGGAGAGAGAAGTGTTAGAGTGGAGGTTTGACAGCCGCCTAGCATTTCATCACGTGGC
CCGAGAGCTGCATCCGGAGTACTTCAAGAACTGCTGATATCGAGCTTGCTACAAGGGACTTTCCGCTGGG
GACTTTCCAGGGAGGCGTGGCCTGGGCGGGACTGGG
Features (pLannotate 1.2.2; 27 found; start..end, strand, type, name):
    280..405     +  misc_feature   HIV-1 Ψ: packaging signal of human immunodeficiency virus type 1
    389..727     +  CDS            HIV-1 gag (fragment): gag protein from human immunodeficiency virus 1; gag
    902..1135    +  misc_feature   RRE: The Rev response element (RRE) of HIV-1 allows for Rev-dependent mRNA export from the nucleus to the cytoplasm.
   1512..1612    +  CDS            Rev (fragment): human immunodeficiency virus 1 (HIV-1) Rev protein; rev; enhances nuclear export of unspliced and incompletely spliced viral mRNAs
   1660..1777    +  misc_feature   cPPT/CTS: central polypurine tract and central termination sequence of HIV-1
   1826..1874    +  polyA_signal   poly(A) signal: synthetic polyadenylation signal
   1888..1979    +  misc_feature   pause site: RNA polymerase II transcriptional pause signal from the human α2 globin gene
   1994..2128    +  polyA_signal   SV40 poly(A) signal: SV40 polyadenylation signal
   2324..2719    +  CDS            BSD: blasticidin S deaminase; Aspergillus terreus BSD; confers resistance to blasticidin
   2720..3305    +  misc_feature   IRES2: internal ribosome entry site (IRES) of the encephalomyocarditis virus (EMCV)
   3313..5691    +  CDS            Smo: SMO_MOUSE - Also known as Smoh. Experimental evidence at protein level: Swiss-Prot protein existence level 1. G protein-coupled receptor that probably associates with the patched protein (PTCH) to transduce the hedgehog's proteins signal. Binding of sonic hedgehog (SHH) to its receptor patched is thought to prevent normal inhibition by patched of smoothened (SMO) (By similarity). Required for the accumulation of KIF7, GLI2 and GLI3 in the cilia. Interacts with DLG5 at the ciliary base to induce the accumulation of KIF7 and GLI2 at the ciliary tip for GLI2 activation (PubMed:25644602). From Mus
   5701..5766    +  CDS            3xFLAG: three tandem FLAG® epitope tags, followed by an enterokinase cleavage site
   5807..6395    +  misc_feature   WPRE: woodchuck hepatitis virus posttranscriptional regulatory element
   6390..6500    +  CDS            nef (fragment): NEF_SIVS4 - Experimental evidence at protein level: Swiss-Prot protein existence level 1. Interferes with TCR signaling from the cell membrane. Interacts with CD247/TCRZ (TCR zeta chain) and exert potent down- regulation of cell surface TCR/CD3 complexes. From Simian immunodeficiency virus (isolate F236/smH4) (SIV-sm) (Simian immunodeficiency virus sooty mangabey monkey).
   6543..6723    +  LTR            5' LTR (truncated): truncated 5' long terminal repeat (LTR) from HIV-1
   6856..6960    +  promoter       AmpR promoter: bla
   6961..7821    +  CDS            AmpR: β-lactamase; bla; confers resistance to ampicillin, carbenicillin, and related antibiotics
   7992..8580    +  rep_origin     ori: high-copy-number ColE1/pMB1/pBR322/pUC origin of replication
   8763..8817    +  CDS            lacI (fragment): lac repressor; lacI; The lac repressor binds to the lac operator to inhibit transcription in E. coli. This inhibition can be relieved by adding lactose or isopropyl-β-D-thiogalactopyranoside (IPTG).
   8823..8916    +  rep_origin     SV40 ori (fragment): SV40 origin of replication
   8941..8978    +  CDS            lacI (fragment): lac repressor; lacI; The lac repressor binds to the lac operator to inhibit transcription in E. coli. This inhibition can be relieved by adding lactose or isopropyl-β-D-thiogalactopyranoside (IPTG).
   8991..9012    +  protein_bind   CAP binding site: CAP binding activates transcription in the presence of cAMP. E. coli catabolite activator protein
   9027..9057    +  promoter       lac promoter: promoter for the E. coli lac operon
   9065..9081    +  protein_bind   lac operator: The lac repressor binds to the lac operator to inhibit transcription in E. coli. This inhibition can be relieved by adding lactose or isopropyl-β-D-thiogalactopyranoside (IPTG). lac repressor encoded by lacI
   9115..9198    +  polyA_signal   SV40 poly(A) signal (fragment): SV40 polyadenylation signal
   9366..9766    +  LTR            3' LTR (fragment): 3' long terminal repeat (LTR) from HIV-1
   9742..233     +  LTR            5' LTR (truncated) (across the origin): truncated 5' long terminal repeat (LTR) from HIV-1
