[The description below was written by a language model from this plasmid's Addgene catalogue record and pLannotate feature annotations shown in this document.]
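Description:
GP805 is an HIV-1-based lentiviral transfer plasmid built on a pHAGE-type backbone for stable expression of a lysine-less mutant of mouse Smoothened (Smo) in mammalian cells. It is maintained in E. coli through a high-copy ColE1/pUC origin and an ampicillin resistance gene. The viral portion carries the usual elements for packaging and transduction: LTR sequences flanking the cassette, the Ψ packaging signal with a gag fragment, the Rev response element for Rev-dependent nuclear export of the genomic RNA, and the cPPT/CTS. A WPRE lies downstream of the payload to enhance transcript stability and expression.

The catalogue lists the promoter as GgCryD1, presumably a chicken delta-crystallin promoter. The feature table does not annotate it, although an unannotated gap sits just upstream of the first coding sequence, following a set of polyadenylation and transcriptional pause signals that probably insulate the cassette from upstream read-through. The cassette is bicistronic: blasticidin S deaminase comes first, followed by an EMCV IRES that drives translation of Smo. Blasticidin selection of transduced cells is therefore linked to the same transcript as the receptor. Smo is fused at its C terminus to a FLAG epitope, annotated as 3xFLAG, for detection and immunoprecipitation.

All 21 cytoplasmic lysines of Smo, spanning positions 348 through 717, are changed to arginine, which removes potential ubiquitin acceptor sites while preserving charge. The associated publication examines how ubiquitin links Smoothened to intraflagellar transport in regulating Hedgehog signaling. This suggests the construct is used to test whether ubiquitination of Smo's cytoplasmic lysines is needed for its ciliary trafficking.
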