Addgene plasmid #164545: GP805
Purpose: Expresses Smo-FLAG K348, 360, 434, 444, 448, 543, 565, 568, 569, 575, 579, 628, 671, 676, 677, 678, 681, 682, 683, 684, 717R
Depositing lab: Gregory Pazour. Depositing organization: University of Massachusetts, Worcester. Publication: Ubiquitin links smoothened to intraflagellar transport to regulate Hedgehog signaling. Desai PB, Stuck MW, Lv B, Pazour GJ. J Cell Biol. 2020 Jul 6;219(7). pii: 151798. doi: 10.1083/jcb.201912104. PubMed 32435793.
Backbone
  Vector backbone: Phage lentivirus
  Vector type: Lentiviral
  Selectable markers: Blasticidin
Growth in bacteria
  Bacterial resistance: Ampicillin, 100 μg/mL
  Growth temperature: 37°C
  Growth strain: NEB Stable
  Copy number: High Copy
Gene/Insert
  Gene/Insert name: Smoothened K348, 360, 434, 444, 448, 543, 565, 568, 569, 575, 579, 628, 671, 676, 677, 678, 681, 682, 683, 684, 717R
  Species: M. musculus (mouse)
  Mutation: All 21 cytoplamic Lysines of Smoothened changed to Arginine. K348, 360, 434, 444, 448, 543, 565, 568, 569, 575, 579, 628, 671, 676, 677, 678, 681, 682, 683, 684, 717R
  Entrez Gene: Smo (a.k.a. E130215L21Rik, Smoh, bnb, smoothened)
  Promoter: GgCryD1
  Tag / fusion protein: FLAG (C terminal on insert)
  Cloning method: Gibson Cloning
Terms and licenses: Academic/Nonprofit Terms; Industry Terms: Not Available to Industry
How to cite: GP805 was a gift from Gregory Pazour (Addgene plasmid # 164545 ; http://n2t.net/addgene:164545 ; RRID:Addgene_164545)
